>Addgene plasmid #109927 | pHH0103_GNB1_WD40 | addgene full sequence | sequence record 215107 | Addgene NGS Result
TTGACAATTAATCATCGGCTCGTATAATGTGTGGAATTGTGAGCGGATAACAATTTCACACAGGAAACAG
CCAGTCCGTTTAGGTGTTTTCACGAGCACTTCACCAACAAGGACCATAGATTATGAAAATCGAAGAACAC
CATCACCATCACCATTCCAGCGGTAAGCTTATGTCCCCTATACTAGGTTATTGGAAAATTAAGGGCCTTG
TGCAACCCACTCGACTTCTTTTGGAATATCTTGAAGAAAAATATGAAGAGCATTTGTATGAGCGCGATGA
AGGTGATAAATGGCGAAACAAAAAGTTTGAATTGGGTTTGGAGTTTCCCAATCTTCCTTATTATATTGAT
GGTGATGTTAAATTAACACAGTCTATGGCCATCATACGTTATATAGCTGACAAGCACAACATGTTGGGTG
GTTGTCCAAAAGAGCGTGCAGAGATTTCAATGCTTGAAGGAGCGGTTTTGGATATTAGATACGGTGTTTC
GAGAATTGCATATAGTAAAGACTTTGAAACTCTCAAAGTTGATTTTCTTAGCAAGCTACCTGAAATGCTG
AAAATGTTCGAAGATCGTTTATGTCATAAAACATATTTAAATGGTGATCATGTAACCCATCCTGACTTCA
TGTTGTATGACGCTCTTGATGTTGTTTTATACATGGACCCAATGTGCCTGGATGCGTTCCCAAAATTAGT
TTGTTTTAAAAAACGTATTGAAGCTATCCCACAAATTGATAAGTACTTGAAATCCAGCAAGTATATAGCA
TGGCCTTTGCAGGGCTGGCAAGCCACGTTTGGTGGTGGCGACCATCCTCCAAAATCGGATCTGGAAGTTC
TGTTCCAGGGGCCCCTGTCCAGCGGTCTGGTTCCGCGTGGTTCCGGTACCGCGGCCCAGCCGGCC
[1020 nt withheld, positions 906-1925]
GCGGCCGCATA
[142 nt withheld, positions 1937-2078]
C
[98 nt withheld, positions 2080-2177]
AGTTTGTACTGGTGACGAAACTCAGTGTCTAGCTAGAGTGGC
[149 nt withheld, positions 2220-2368]
T
[41 nt withheld, positions 2370-2410]
T
[62 nt withheld, positions 2412-2473]
A
[35 nt withheld, positions 2475-2509]
CCTCCCTCAATCGGTTGAATGTCGCCCTTTTGTCTTTGGCGCTGGTAAACCATATGAA
[86 nt withheld, positions 2568-2653]
T
[54 nt withheld, positions 2655-2708]
CTAGCGCCGCCCTATACCTTGTCTGCCTCCCCGCGTTGCGTCGCGGTGCATGGAGCCGGGCCACCTCGAC
CTGAATGGAAGCCGGCGGCACCTCGCTAACGGATTCACCACTCCAAGAATTGGAGCCAATCAATTCTTGC
GGAGAACTGTGAATGCGCAAACCAACCCTTGGCAGAACATATCCATCGCGTCCGCCATCTCCAGCAGCCG
CACGCGGCGCATCTCGGGCAGCGTTGGGTCCTGGCCACGGGTGCGCATGATCGTGCTCCTGTCGTTGAGG
ACCCGGCTAGGCTGGCGGGGTTGCCTTACTGGTTAGCAGAATGAATCACCGATACGCGAGCGAACGTGAA
GCGACTGCTGCTGCAAAACGTCTGCGACCTGAGCAACAACATGAATGGTCTTCGGTTTCCGTGTTTCGTA
AAGTCTGGAAACGCGGAAGTCAGCGCCCTGCACCATTATGTTCCGGATCTGCATCGCAGGATGCTGCTGG
CTACCCTGTGGAACACCTACATCTGTATTAACGAAGCGCTGGCATTGACCCTGAGTGATTTTTCTCTGGT
CCCGCCGCATCCATACCGCCAGTTGTTTACCCTCACAACGTTCCAGTAACCGGGCATGTTCATCATCAGT
AACCCGTATCGTGAGCATCCTCTCTCGTTTCATCGGTATCATTACCCCCATGAACAGAAATCCCCCTTAC
ACGGAGGCATCAGTGACCAAACAGGAAAAAACCGCCCTTAACATGGCCCGCTTTATCAGAAGCCAGACAT
TAACGCTTCTGGAGAAACTCAACGAGCTGGACGCGGATGAACAGGCAGACATCTGTGAATCGCTTCACGA
CCACGCTGATGAGCTTTACCGCAGGATCCGCGAAATTGTAAGCGTTAATATTTTGTTAAAATTCGCGTTA
AATTTTTGTTAAATCAGCTCATTTTTTAACCAATAGGCCGAAATCGGCAAAATCCCTTATAAATCAAAAG
AATAGACCGAGATAGGGT
[37 nt withheld, positions 3707-3743]
AAAGAACGTGGACTCCAACGTCAAAGG
[49 nt withheld, positions 3771-3819]
T
[91 nt withheld, positions 3821-3911]
G
[124 nt withheld, positions 3913-4036]
CGCGGATCCTGCCTCGCGCGTTTCGGTGATGACGGTGAAAACCTCTGACACATGCAGCTCCCGGAGACGG
TCACAGCTTGTCTGTAAGCGGATGCCGGGAGCAGACAAGCCCGTCAGGGCGCGTCAGCGGGTGTTGGCGG
GTGTCGGGGCGCAGCCATGACCCAGTCACGTAGCGATAGCGGAGTGTATACTGGCTTAACTATGCGGCAT
CAGAGCAGATTGTACTGAGAGTGCACCATATGCGGTGTGAAATACCGCACAGATGCGTAAGGAGAAAATA
CCGCATCAGGCGCTCTTCCGCTTCCTCGCTCACTGACTCGCTGCGCTCGGTCGTTCGGCTGCGGCGAGCG
GTATCAGCTCACTCAAAGGCGGTAATACGGTTATCCACAGAATCAGGGGATAACGCAGGAAAGAACATGT
GAGCAAAAGGCCAGCAAAAGGCCAGGAACCGTAAAAAGGCCGCGTTGCTGGCGTTTTTCCATAGGCTCCG
CCCCCCTGACGAGCATCACAAAAATCGACGCTCAAGTCAGAGGTGGCGAAACCCGACAGGACTATAAAGA
TACCAGGGTTTCCCCCTGGAAGCTCCCTCGTGCGCTCTCCTGTTCCGACCCTGCCGCTTACCGGATACCT
GTCCGCCTTTCTCCCTTCGGGAAGCGTGGCGCTTTCTCATAGCTCACGCTGTAGGTATCTCAGTTCGGTG
TAGGTCGTTCGCTCCAAGCTGGGCTGTGTGCACGAACCCCCCGTTCAGCCCGACCGCTGCGCCTTATCCG
GTAACTATCGTCTTGAGTCCAACCCGGTAAGACACGACTTATCGCCACTGGCAGCAGCCACTGGTAACAG
GATTAGCAGAGCGAGGTATGTAGGCGGTGCTACAGAGTTCTTGAAGTGGTGGCCTAACTACGGCTACACT
AGAAGGACAGTATTTGGTATCTGCGCTCTGCTGAAGCCAGTTACCTTCGGAAAAAGAGTTGGTAGCTCTT
GATCCGGCAAACAAACCACCGCTGGTAGCGGTGGTTTTTTTGTTTGCAAGCAGCAGATTACGCGCAGAAA
AAAAGGATCTCAAGAAGATCCTTTGATCTTTTCTACGGGGTCTGACGCTCAGTGGAACGAAAACTCACGT
TAAGGGATTTTGGTCATGAGATTATCAAAAAGGATCTTCACCTAGATCCTTTTAAATTAAAAATGAAGTT
TTAAATCAATCTAAAGTATATATGAGTAAACTTGGTCTGACAGTTACCAATGCTTAATCAGTGAGGCACC
TATCTCAGCGATCTGTCTATTTCGTTCATCCATAGTTGCCTGACTCCCCGTCGTGTAGATAACTACGATA
CGGGAGGGCTTACCATCTGGCCCCAGTGCTGCAATGATACCGCGAGACCCACGCTCACCGGCTCCAGATT
TATCAGCAATAAACCAGCCAGCCGGAAGGGCCGAGCGCAGAAGTGGTCCTGCAACTTTATCCGCCTCCAT
CCAGTCTATTAATTGTTGCCGGGAAGCTAGAGTAAGTAGTTCGCCAGTTAATAGTTTGCGCAACGTTGTT
GCCATTGCTGCAGGCATCGTGGTGTCACGCTCGTCGTTTGGTATGGCTTCATTCAGCTCCGGTTCCCAAC
GATCAAGGCGAGTTACATGATCCCCCATGTTGTGCAAAAAAGCGGTTAGCTCCTTCGGTCCTCCGATCGT
TGTCAGAAGTAAGTTGGCCGCAGTGTTATCACTCATGGTTATGGCAGCACTGCATAATTCTCTTACTGTC
ATGCCATCCGTAAGATGCTTTTCTGTGACTGGTGAGTACTCAACCAAGTCATTCTGAGAATAGTGTATGC
GGCGACCGAGTTGCTCTTGCCCGGCGTCAACACGGGATAATACCGCGCCACATAGCAGAACTTTAAAAGT
GCTCATCATTGGAAAACGTTCTTCGGGGCGAAAACTCTCAAGGATCTTACCGCTGTTGAGATCCAGTTCG
ATGTAACCCACTCGTGCACCCAACTGATCTTCAGCATCTTTTACTTTCACCAGCGTTTCTGGGTGAGCAA
AAACAGGAAGGCAAAATGCCGCAAAAAAGGGAATAAGGGCGACACGGAAATGTTGAATACTCATACTCTT
CCTTTTTCAATATTATTGAAGCATTTATCAGGGTTATTGTCTCATGAGCGGATACATATTTGAATGTATT
TAGAAAAATAAACAAATAGGGGTTCCGCGCACATTTCCCCGAAAAGTGCCACCTGACGTCTAAGAAACCA
TTATTATCATGACATTAACCTATAAAAATAGGCGTATCACGAGGCCCTTTCGTCTTCAAGAATTCCCGAC
ACCATCGAATGGTGCAAAACCTTTCGCGGTATGGCATGATAGCGCCCGGAAGAGAGTCAATTCAGGGTGG
TGAATGTGAAACCAGTAACGTTATACGATGTCGCAGAGTATGCCGGTGTCTCTTATCAGACCGTTTCCCG
CGTGGTGAACCAGGCCAGCCACGTTTCTGCGAAAACGCGGGAAAAAGTGGAAGCGGCGATGGCGGAGCTG
AATTACATTCCCAACCGCGTGGCACAACAACTGGCGGGCAAACAGTCGTTGCTGATTGGCGTTGCCACCT
CCAGTCTGGCCCTGCACGCGCCGTCGCAAATTGTCGCGGCGATTAAATCTCGCGCCGATCAACTGGGTGC
CAGCGTGGTGGTGTCGATGGTAGAACGAAGCGGCGTCGAAGCCTGTAAAGCGGCGGTGCACAATCTTCTC
GCGCAACGCGTCAGTGGGCTGATCATTAACTATCCGCTGGATGACCAGGATGCCATTGCTGTGGAAGCTG
CCTGCACTAATGTTCCGGCGTTATTTCTTGATGTCTCTGACCAGACACCCATCAACAGTATTATTTTCTC
CCATGAAGACGGTACGCGACTGGGCGTGGAGCATCTGGTCGCATTGGGTCACCAGCAAATCGCGCTGTTA
GCGGGCCCATTAAGTTCTGTCTCGGCGCGTCTGCGTCTGGCTGGCTGGCATAAATATCTCACTCGCAATC
AAATTCAGCCGATAGCGGAACGGGAAGGCGACTGGAGTGCCATGTCCGGTTTTCAACAAACCATGCAAAT
GCTGAATGAGGGCATCGTTCCCACTGCGATGCTGGTTGCCAACGATCAGATGGCGCTGGGCGCAATGCGC
GCCATTACCGAGTCCGGGCTGCGCGTTGGTGCGGATATCTCGGTAGTGGGATACGACGATACCGAAGACA
GCTCATGTTATATCCCGCCGTTAACCACCATCAAACAGGATTTTCGCCTGCTGGGGCAAACCAGCGTGGA
CCGCTTGCTGCAACTCTCTCAGGGCCAGGCGGTGAAGGGCAATCAGCTGTTGCCCGTCTCACTGGTGAAA
AGAAAAACCACCCTGGCGCCCAATACGCAAACCGCCTCTCCCCGCGCGTTGGCCGATTCATTAATGCAGC
TGGCACGACAGGTTTCCCGACTGGAAAGCGGGCAGTGAGCGCAACGCAATTAATGTAAGTTAGCTCACTC
ATTAGGCACAATTCTCATGTTTGACAGCTTATCATCGACTGCACGGTGCACCAATGCTTCTGGCGTCAGG
CAGCCATCGGAAGCTGTGGTATGGCTGTGCAGGTCGTAAATCACTGCATAATTCGTGTCGCTCAAGGCGC
ACTCCCGTTCTGGATAATGTTTTTTGCGCCGACATCATAACGGTTCTGGCAAATATTCTGAAATGAGCTG
Features (pLannotate 1.2.2; 21 found; start..end, strand, type, name):
      1..29      +  promoter       tac promoter: strong E. coli promoter; hybrid between the trp and lac UV5 promoters
     37..53      +  protein_bind   lac operator: The lac repressor binds to the lac operator to inhibit transcription in E. coli. This inhibition can be relieved by adding lactose or isopropyl-β-D-thiogalactopyranoside (IPTG). lac repressor encoded by lacI
    138..155     +  CDS            6xHis: 6xHis affinity tag
    171..824     +  CDS            GST26_SCHJA: Experimental evidence at protein level: Swiss-Prot protein existence level 1. GST isoenzymes appear to play a central role in the parasite detoxification system. Other functions are also suspected including a role in increasing the solubility of haematin in the parasite gut. From Schistosoma japonicum (Blood fluke).
    906..1925    +  CDS            GNB1 (sequence withheld): GBB1_BOVIN - Experimental evidence at protein level: Swiss-Prot protein existence level 1. Guanine nucleotide-binding proteins (G proteins) are involved as a modulator or transducer in various transmembrane signaling systems. The beta and gamma chains are required for the GTPase activity, for replacement of GDP by GTP, and for G protein-effector interaction. From Bos taurus (Bovine).
   1941..1988    +  terminator     fd terminator (sequence withheld): central terminator from bacteriophage fd (Otsuka and Kunisawa, 1982)
   1993..2205    +  CDS            M13 gene III (fragment) (sequence partly withheld): pIII; III; minor coat protein
   2220..2690    +  CDS            M13 gene III (fragment) (sequence partly withheld): pIII; III; minor coat protein
   2712..2782    +  CDS            TcR (fragment): tetracycline efflux protein; tet; confers resistance to tetracycline
   3024..3404    -  CDS            YPB1_ECOLX: Protein predicted: Swiss-Prot protein existence level 4. From Escherichia coli.
   3421..3572    +  CDS            rop (fragment): Rop protein, which maintains plasmids at low copy number; rop
   3608..4036    -  rep_origin     f1 ori (sequence partly withheld): f1 bacteriophage origin of replication; arrow indicates direction of (+) strand synthesis
   4045..4084    +  CDS            rop (fragment): Rop protein, which maintains plasmids at low copy number; rop
   4186..4326    +  misc_feature   bom: basis of mobility region from pBR322
   4512..5099    -  rep_origin     ori: high-copy-number ColE1/pMB1/pBR322/pUC origin of replication
   5270..6130    -  CDS            AmpR: β-lactamase; bla; confers resistance to ampicillin, carbenicillin, and related antibiotics
   6131..6235    -  promoter       AmpR promoter: bla
   6344..6421    +  promoter       lacIq promoter: lacI (mutant); In the lacIq allele, a single base change in the promoter boosts expression of the lacI gene about 10-fold.
   6422..7504    +  CDS            lacI: lac repressor; lacI; The lac repressor binds to the lac operator to inhibit transcription in E. coli. This inhibition can be relieved by adding lactose or isopropyl-β-D-thiogalactopyranoside (IPTG).
   7517..7538    +  protein_bind   CAP binding site: CAP binding activates transcription in the presence of cAMP. E. coli catabolite activator protein
   7557..7574    +  promoter       tet promoter (fragment): E. coli promoter for tetracycline efflux protein gene
