[The description below was written by a language model from this plasmid's Addgene catalogue record and pLannotate feature annotations shown in this document.]
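Description:
pHH0103_GNB1_WD40 is a 7,746 nt bacterial expression plasmid built on the pHH0103 backbone for producing and purifying the WD40 repeat domain of human GNB1, the guanine nucleotide-binding protein beta-1 subunit. It replicates in E. coli from a ColE1/pBR322-type origin and is selected through the AmpR β-lactamase gene and its own promoter. The catalogue lists it as low copy. The annotation shows a pBR322 bom region and a rop gene split into fragments by an inserted f1 phage origin, which in principle permits single-stranded DNA production with helper phage.

The expression cassette is driven by the strong hybrid tac promoter followed by a lac operator. A lacI repressor gene under the lacIq promoter is carried on the same plasmid, so transcription is held off until induced with IPTG. The annotated coding features run in order from a 6xHis tag through Schistosoma japonicum glutathione S-transferase to the GNB1 segment, which was cloned between SfiI and NotI sites. This arrangement would give an N-terminally His- and GST-tagged fusion suited to nickel or glutathione affinity purification, although reading-frame continuity cannot be confirmed from the table alone. The annotation tool matched the insert to the bovine GNB1 entry, presumably reflecting the high conservation of this protein, whereas the catalogue states a human origin.

Downstream lie an fd phage terminator and fragments of M13 gene III, along with remnants of the tetracycline resistance gene and its promoter. These appear to be leftovers from a phagemid and pBR322 lineage rather than working parts of the design. The associated work surveyed peptide ligands for peptide recognition modules, consistent with use of the purified domain as a binding target.
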