Addgene plasmid #109927: pHH0103_GNB1_WD40
Purpose: Protein expression and purification of GNB1_WD40
Depositing lab: Sachdev Sidhu. Depositing organization: University of Toronto. Publication: Large-scale survey and database of high affinity ligands for peptide recognition modules. Teyra J, Kelil A, Jain S, Helmy M, Jajodia R, Hooda Y, Gu J, D'Cruz AA, Nicholson SE, Min J, Sudol M, Kim PM, Bader GD, Sidhu SS. Mol Syst Biol. 2020 Dec;16(12):e9310. doi: 10.15252/msb.20199310. PubMed 33438817.
Backbone
  Vector backbone: pHH0103
  Vector type: Bacterial Expression
Growth in bacteria
  Bacterial resistance: Ampicillin, 100 μg/mL
  Growth temperature: 37°C
  Growth strain: DH5alpha
  Copy number: Low Copy
Gene/Insert
  Gene/Insert name: GNB1_WD40
  Species: H. sapiens (human)
  Cloning method: Restriction Enzyme; 5′ cloning site Sfi1 (unknown if destroyed); 3′ cloning site Not1 (unknown if destroyed)
Terms and licenses: Academic/Nonprofit Terms; Industry Terms: Not Available to Industry
How to cite: pHH0103_GNB1_WD40 was a gift from Sachdev Sidhu (Addgene plasmid # 109927 ; http://n2t.net/addgene:109927 ; RRID:Addgene_109927)
